>Addgene plasmid #168962 | pEntry_HCoV-229E-nsp16 | addgene full sequence | sequence record 479306 | Addgene NGS Result
GGCGGTTTTCATGGCTTGTTATGACTGTTTTTTTGGGGTACAGTCTATGCCTCGGGCATCCAAGCAGCAA
GCGCGTTACGCCGTGGGTCGATGTTTGATGTTATGGAGCAGCAACGATGTTACGCAGCAGGGCAGTCGCC
CTAAAACAAAGTTAAACATTATGAGGGAAGCGGTGATCGCCGAAGTATCGACTCAACTATCAGAGGTAGT
TGGCGTCATCGAGCGCCATCTCGAACCGACGTTGCTGGCCGTACATTTGTACGGCTCCGCAGTGGATGGC
GGCCTGAAGCCACACAGTGATATTGATTTGCTGGTTACGGTGACCGTAAGGCTTGATGAAACAACGCGGC
GAGCTTTGATCAACGACCTTTTGGAAACTTCGGCTTCCCCTGGAGAGAGCGAGATTCTCCGCGCTGTAGA
AGTCACCATTGTTGTGCACGACGACATCATTCCGTGGCGTTATCCAGCTAAGCGCGAACTGCAATTTGGA
GAATGGCAGCGCAATGACATTCTTGCAGGTATCTTCGAGCCAGCCACGATCGACATTGATCTGGCTATCT
TGCTGACAAAAGCAAGAGAACATAGCGTTGCCTTGGTAGGTCCAGCGGCGGAGGAACTCTTTGATCCGGT
TCCTGAACAGGATCTATTTGAGGCGCTAAATGAAACCTTAACGCTATGGAACTCGCCGCCCGACTGGGCT
GGCGATGAGCGAAATGTAGTGCTTACGTTGTCCCGCATTTGGTACAGCGCAGTAACCGGCAAAATCGCGC
CGAAGGATGTCGCTGCCGACTGGGCAATGGAGCGCCTGCCGGCCCAGTATCAGCCCGTCATACTTGAAGC
TAGACAGGCTTATCTTGGACAAGAAGAAGATCGCTTGGCCTCGCGCGCAGATCAGTTGGAAGAATTTGTC
CACTACGTGAAAGGCGAGATCACCAAGGTAGTCGGCAAATAACCCTCGAGCCACCCATGACCAAAATCCC
TTAACGTGAGTTACGCGTCGTTCCACTGAGCGTCAGACCCCGTAGAAAAGATCAAAGGATCTTCTTGAGA
TCCTTTTTTTCTGCGCGTAATCTGCTGCTTGCAAACAAAAAAACCACCGCTACCAGCGGTGGTTTGTTTG
CCGGATCAAGAGCTACCAACTCTTTTTCCGAAGGTAACTGGCTTCAGCAGAGCGCAGATACCAAATACTG
TTCTTCTAGTGTAGCCGTAGTTAGGCCACCACTTCAAGAACTCTGTAGCACCGCCTACATACCTCGCTCT
GCTAATCCTGTTACCAGTGGCTGCTGCCAGTGGCGATAAGTCGTGTCTTACCGGGTTGGACTCAAGACGA
TAGTTACCGGATAAGGCGCAGCGGTCGGGCTGAACGGGGGGTTCGTGCACACAGCCCAGCTTGGAGCGAA
CGACCTACACCGAACTGAGATACCTACAGCGTGAGCTATGAGAAAGCGCCACGCTTCCCGAAGGGAGAAA
GGCGGACAGGTATCCGGTAAGCGGCAGGGTCGGAACAGGAGAGCGCACGAGGGAGCTTCCAGGGGGAAAC
GCCTGGTATCTTTATAGTCCTGTCGGGTTTCGCCACCTCTGACTTGAGCGTCGATTTTTGTGATGCTCGT
CAGGGGGGCGGAGCCTATGGAAAAACGCCAGCAACGCGGCCTTTTTACGGTTCCTGGCCTTTTGCTGGCC
TTTTGCTCACATGTTCTTTCCTGCGTTATCCCCTGATTCTGTGGATAACCGTATTACCGCCTTTGAGTGA
GCTGATACCGCTCGCCGCAGCCGAACGACCGAGCGCAGCGAGTCAGTGAGCGAGGAAGCGGAAGAGCGCC
CAATACGCAAACCGCCTCTCCCCGCGCGTTGGCCGATTCATTAATGCAGCTGGCACGACAGGTTTCCCGA
CTGGAAAGCGGGCAGTGAGCGCAACGCAATTAATACGCGTACCGCTAGCCAGGAAGAGTTTGTAGAAACG
CAAAAAGGCCATCCGTCAGGATGGCCTTCTGCTTAGTTTGATGCCTGGCAGTTTATGGCGGGCGTCCTGC
CCGCCACCCTCCGGGCCGTTGCTTCACAACGTTCAAATCCGCTCCCGGCGGATTTGTCCTACTCAGGAGA
GCGTTCACCGACAAACAACAGATAAAACGAAAGGCCCAGTCTTCCGACTGAGCCTTTCGTTTTATTTGAT
GCCTGGCAGTTCCCTACTCTCGCGTTAACGCTAGCATGGATGTTTTCCCAGTCACGACGTTGTAAAACGA
CGGCCAGTCTTAAGCTCGGGCCCCAAATAATGATTTTATTTTGACTGATAGTGACCTGTTCGTTGCAACA
AATTGATGAGCAATGCTTTTTTATAATGCCAACTTTGTACAAAAAAGCAGAAGGGCCGTCAAGGCCAGGA
TCCATGGGATCCAGTGCAGAATGGAAATGCGGGTATTCTATGCCTGGTATTTATAAGACACAACGTATGT
GCTTAGAACCATGTAATTTGTATAATTATGGTGCAGGTTTGAAGTTGCCCAGTGGCATTATGTTCAATGT
TGTTAAATACACTCAATTGTGTCAATATTTTAACAGTACCACGTTATGTGTTCCTCATAATATGAGAGTG
TTACACTTGGGTGCTGGCTCTGATTATGGTGTTGCACCAGGAACTGCTGTTCTTAAAAGGTGGTTGCCGC
ACGACGCAATTGTTGTTGACAACGATGTTGTTGACTATGTGAGTGACGCTGATTTTAGTGTTACTGGTGA
TTGTGCAACCGTTTATTTGGAAGACAAGTTTGACTTGTTAATCTCTGATATGTACGATGGTAGGACAAAG
GCAATTGATGGTGAAAATGTTTCGAAAGAAGGATTTTTCACTTACATCAATGGTTTCATTTGTGAAAAAC
TTGCCATCGGAGGTTCGATTGCTATTAAAGTAACAGAGTATAGCTGGAATAAGAAATTGTATGAACTTGT
ACAAAGATTTTCTTTTTGGACTATGTTTTGCACTTCTGTTAATACGTCATCATCAGAAGCCTTTGTTGTC
GGAATTAACTATCTTGGTGATTTCGCACAAGGACCTTTTATAGATGGTAACATAATACACGCAAATTATG
TATTTTGGCGTAACTCCACTGTTATGAGTTTGTCCTACAACTCTGTTTTAGACCTGAGTAAATTTAATTG
CAAACACAAAGCGACTGTTGTTGTGCAATTAAAGGATAGTGATATTAATGAAATGGTGCTTAGTCTTGTT
AGGAGTGGTAAGTTGCTTGTAAGGGGTAATGGCAAGTGTTTGAGTTTTAGTAATCATTTAGTCTCAACTA
AACTTAATTAAGACGCGATCGCGGCCTCATGGGCCCAGCTTTCTTGTACAAAGTTGGCATTATAAAAAAT
AATTGCTCATCAATTTGTTGCAACGAACAGGTCACTATCAGTCAAAATAAAATCATTATTTGCCATCCAG
CTGATATCCCCTATAGTGAGTCGTATTACATGGTCATAGCTGTTTCCTGGCAGCTCTGGCCCGTGTCTCA
AAATCTCTGATGTTACATTGCACAAGATAAAAATATATCATCATGCCTCCTCTAGACCAGCCAGGACAGA
AATGCCTCGACTTCGCTGCTACCCAAGGTTGCCGGGTGACGCACACCGTGGAAACGGATGAAGGCACGAA
CCCAGTGGACATAAGCCTGTTCGGTTCGTAAGCTGTAATGCAAGTAGCGTATGCGCTCACGCAACTGGTC
CAGAACCTTGACCGAACGCAGCGGTGGTAACGGCGCAGT
Features (pLannotate 1.2.2; 12 found; start..end, strand, type, name):
     98..154     +  CDS            GmR (fragment): gentamycin acetyltransferase; aacC1; confers resistance to gentamycin
    161..952     +  CDS            SmR: aminoglycoside adenylyltransferase (Murphy, 1985); aadA; confers resistance to spectinomycin and streptomycin
   1045..1633    +  rep_origin     ori: high-copy-number ColE1/pMB1/pBR322/pUC origin of replication
   1816..1908    +  CDS            lacI (fragment): lac repressor; lacI; The lac repressor binds to the lac operator to inhibit transcription in E. coli. This inhibition can be relieved by adding lactose or isopropyl-β-D-thiogalactopyranoside (IPTG).
   1963..1990    -  terminator     rrnB T2 terminator: transcription terminator T2 from the E. coli rrnB gene
   2122..2165    +  terminator     rrnB T1 terminator: Escherichia coli rrnB; transcription terminator T1 from the E. coli rrnB gene
   2212..2248    -  CDS            lacZα (fragment): LacZα fragment of β-galactosidase; lacZ fragment
   2264..2360    +  protein_bind   attL1: mutant version of attL; recombination site for the Gateway® LR reaction LR Clonase™
   2393..3289    +  CDS            rep (fragment): R1AB_CVPFS - Protein inferred from homology: Swiss-Prot protein existence level 3. NendoU is a Mn(2+)-dependent, uridylate-specific enzyme, which leaves 2'-3'-cyclic phosphates 5' to the cleaved bond. From Porcine transmissible gastroenteritis coronavirus (strain FS772/70) (TGEV).
   3324..3422    -  protein_bind   attL2: mutant version of attL; recombination site for the Gateway® LR reaction LR Clonase™
   3440..3458    -  promoter       T7 promoter: promoter for bacteriophage T7 RNA polymerase
   3648..3671    +  promoter       Pc promoter (fragment): intI1 (promoter lies within the coding sequence); class 1 integron promoter
