[The description below was written by a language model from this plasmid's Addgene catalogue record and pLannotate feature annotations shown in this document.]
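Description:
pEntry_HCoV-229E-nsp16 is a Gateway-compatible Entry clone built on the pENTR223.1 backbone (roughly 2.8 kb) and carrying the coding sequence for non-structural protein 16 of human coronavirus 229E, an insert of about 900 bp derived from the viral replicase polyprotein gene. It is a bacterial cloning plasmid only: it replicates at high copy in E. coli from a ColE1/pUC-type origin and is selected with spectinomycin through the aadA aminoglycoside adenylyltransferase (SmR) gene. That gene sits near a fragment of a class 1 integron Pc promoter and a residual gentamicin-resistance fragment. The sequenced plasmid is about 3.7 kb, consistent with backbone plus insert.

The synthesized nsp16 open reading frame was cloned between SfiI sites and lies between attL1 and attL2, so an LR Clonase reaction can transfer it directionally into any attR-containing Destination vector for expression, tagging or interaction assays. According to the depositor's notes, the 5' linker supplies an ATG start codon flanked by BamHI sites, needed because nsp16 is normally released from a polyprotein. The 3' linker provides a TAA stop codon flanked by PacI and AsiSI sites. The automated annotation labels the insert as a replicase fragment by homology to the porcine TGEV polyprotein. This reflects similarity between related coronavirus replicases, not the actual source, and the NendoU description attached to that hit belongs to the polyprotein entry rather than to nsp16 specifically. rrnB T1 and T2 terminators upstream of attL1 insulate the cassette from read-through transcription, and a T7 promoter lies just outside attL2, oriented back towards the insert. The Entry vector has no eukaryotic promoter, so expression depends on the chosen Destination vector. The clone belongs to a collection of human coronavirus protein-coding sequences.
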