Addgene plasmid #168962: pEntry_HCoV-229E-nsp16
Purpose: Gateway-compatible Entry vector
Depositing lab: Pascal Falter-Braun. Depositing organization: Helmholtz Munich. Publication: A resource of human coronavirus protein-coding sequences in a flexible, multipurpose Gateway Entry clone collection. Weller B, Lin CW, Pogoutse O, Sauer M, Marin-de la Rosa N, Strobel A, Young V, Knapp JJ, Rayhan A, Falter C, Kim DK, Roth FP, Falter-Braun P. G3 (Bethesda). 2023 Jul 5;13(7):jkad105. doi: 10.1093/g3journal/jkad105. PubMed 37267226.
Backbone
  Vector backbone: pENTR223.1*SfiI
  Backbone size w/o insert (bp): 2800
  Vector type: Gateway-compatible Entry vector
Growth in bacteria
  Bacterial resistance: Spectinomycin, 50 μg/mL
  Growth temperature: 37°C
  Growth strain: DH5alpha
  Copy number: High Copy
Gene/Insert
  Gene/Insert name: HCoV-229E-nsp16 (alt name: nsp16)
  Species: Other
  Insert size (bp): 900
  Entrez Gene: HCoV229Egp1 (a.k.a. HCoV229Egp1)
  Cloning method: Restriction Enzyme; 5′ cloning site SfiI (unknown if destroyed); 3′ cloning site SfiI (unknown if destroyed)
  Sequencing primers: 5′ M13 uni (-21); 3′ M13 rev (-29)
Resource information
  A portion of this plasmid was derived from a plasmid made by: Synthesized by Twist Bioscience
Terms and licenses: Academic/Nonprofit Terms; Industry Terms: Not Available to Industry
Depositor comments: 5'-linker: SfiI-BamHI-ATG-BamHI (GGCCGTCAaggccaggatccatgggatcc), 3'-linker: PacI-TAA-AsiSI-SfiI (cttaatTAAgacgcgatcgcggcctcatGGGCC).
How to cite: pEntry_HCoV-229E-nsp16 was a gift from Pascal Falter-Braun (Addgene plasmid # 168962 ; http://n2t.net/addgene:168962 ; RRID:Addgene_168962)
