>Addgene plasmid #168962 | pEntry_HCoV-229E-nsp16 | depositor partial sequence | sequence record 327488 | gene-specific Insert sequence
AGTGCAGAATGGAAATGCGGGTATTCTATGCCTGGTATTTATAAGACACAACGTATGTGCTTAGAACCAT
GTAATTTGTATAATTATGGTGCAGGTTTGAAGTTGCCCAGTGGCATTATGTTCAATGTTGTTAAATACAC
TCAATTGTGTCAATATTTTAACAGTACCACGTTATGTGTTCCTCATAATATGAGAGTGTTACACTTGGGT
GCTGGCTCTGATTATGGTGTTGCACCAGGAACTGCTGTTCTTAAAAGGTGGTTGCCGCACGACGCAATTG
TTGTTGACAACGATGTTGTTGACTATGTGAGTGACGCTGATTTTAGTGTTACTGGTGATTGTGCAACCGT
TTATTTGGAAGACAAGTTTGACTTGTTAATCTCTGATATGTACGATGGTAGGACAAAGGCAATTGATGGT
GAAAATGTTTCGAAAGAAGGATTTTTCACTTACATCAATGGTTTCATTTGTGAAAAACTTGCCATCGGAG
GTTCGATTGCTATTAAAGTAACAGAGTATAGCTGGAATAAGAAATTGTATGAACTTGTACAAAGATTTTC
TTTTTGGACTATGTTTTGCACTTCTGTTAATACGTCATCATCAGAAGCCTTTGTTGTCGGAATTAACTAT
CTTGGTGATTTCGCACAAGGACCTTTTATAGATGGTAACATAATACACGCAAATTATGTATTTTGGCGTA
ACTCCACTGTTATGAGTTTGTCCTACAACTCTGTTTTAGACCTGAGTAAATTTAATTGCAAACACAAAGC
GACTGTTGTTGTGCAATTAAAGGATAGTGATATTAATGAAATGGTGCTTAGTCTTGTTAGGAGTGGTAAG
TTGCTTGTAAGGGGTAATGGCAAGTGTTTGAGTTTTAGTAATCATTTAGTCTCAACTAAA
